Addgene plasmid #164576: lenti SYN-SVI-DIO-dCas9-VPR
Purpose: Expresses a SYN-driven, intron-containing dCas9-VPR fusion in which the part of the dCas9 cassette is double floxed and in inverted orientation (DIO). Requires Cre-dependent recombination.
Depositing lab: Jeremy Day. Depositing organization: University of Alabama at Birmingham. Publication: A Cre-dependent CRISPR/dCas9 system for gene expression regulation in neurons. Carullo NVN, Hinds JE, Revanna JS, Tuscher JJ, Bauman AJ, Day JJ. eNeuro. 2021 Jul 26. pii: ENEURO.0188-21.2021. doi: 10.1523/ENEURO.0188-21.2021. PubMed 34321217.
Backbone
  Vector backbone: lentiCRISPR v2
  Backbone manufacturer: Feng Zhang Addgene plasmid #52961
  Backbone size w/o insert (bp): 7546
  Total vector size (bp): 14238
  Vector type: Mammalian Expression, Lentiviral, Cre/Lox, CRISPR
Growth in bacteria
  Bacterial resistance: Ampicillin, 100 μg/mL
  Growth temperature: 37°C
  Growth strain: NEB Stable
  Copy number: Unknown
Gene/Insert
  Gene/Insert name: A DIO FLAG-dCas9-VPR cassette containing an SV40 intron
  Species: Synthetic
  Insert size (bp): 6692
  Tag / fusion protein: FLAG (N terminal on insert)
Terms and licenses: Academic/Nonprofit Terms; Industry Terms: Not Available to Industry
Depositor comments: dCas9 is broken into two components. The first section is inverted and flanked by double heterotypic lox sites (loxP and lox2272). Requires Cre-dependent recombination for expression of a full-length dCas9-VPR fusion.
How to cite: lenti SYN-SVI-DIO-dCas9-VPR was a gift from Jeremy Day (Addgene plasmid # 164576 ; http://n2t.net/addgene:164576 ; RRID:Addgene_164576)
