[The description below was written by a language model from this plasmid's Addgene catalogue record and pLannotate feature annotations shown in this document.]
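Description:
lenti SYN-SVI-DIO-dCas9-VPR is a 14.2 kb third-generation-style, self-inactivating HIV-1 lentiviral transfer plasmid built on the lentiCRISPR v2 backbone, designed for Cre-dependent CRISPR activation in neurons. It is propagated in E. coli through a high-copy ColE1/pUC origin with ampicillin selection (AmpR). The backbone also carries an f1 origin and an SV40/EM7-driven BleoR cassette that lies outside the LTRs, so it is not packaged into virus. The viral region comprises a CMV enhancer/promoter fused to a truncated 5' LTR, the Ψ packaging signal, RRE, cPPT/CTS, WPRE and a ΔU3 3' LTR followed by a bGH polyadenylation signal.

The payload is driven by the human synapsin I promoter, which restricts expression to neurons. It encodes an N-terminally FLAG-tagged, catalytically inactive S. pyogenes dCas9 fused to a nucleoplasmin NLS and the VPR activator. The p65/RELA and Rta activation domains of VPR are annotated, while the VP64 portion is not called in the feature table. The dCas9 coding sequence is split in two by an SV40 intron. The first segment, covering most of the N-terminal portion, sits in inverted orientation between heterotypic lox2272 and loxP pairs, with one half of the intron on each side of the break. The rest of dCas9 and the VPR fusion remain in the forward orientation.

Without Cre, no full-length open reading frame can be transcribed. Cre recombination flips and locks the inverted segment, which reconstitutes the intron so that the lox sites left at the junction are spliced out, yielding an intact dCas9-VPR mRNA. No guide RNA cassette is annotated, so the sgRNA must be supplied from a separate construct. The plasmid is intended for cell-type-specific, Cre-gated transcriptional activation of target genes in neurons.
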