Features (pLannotate 1.2.2; 42 found; start..end, strand, type, name):
    166..1026    -  CDS            AmpR: β-lactamase; bla; confers resistance to ampicillin, carbenicillin, and related antibiotics
   1027..1131    -  promoter       AmpR promoter: bla
   1190..1242    -  misc_feature   bom (fragment): basis of mobility region from pBR322
   1397..1776    +  enhancer       CMV enhancer: human cytomegalovirus immediate early enhancer
   1777..1976    +  promoter       CMV promoter: human cytomegalovirus (CMV) immediate early promoter
   1994..2174    +  LTR            5' LTR (truncated): truncated 5' long terminal repeat (LTR) from HIV-1
   2221..2346    +  misc_feature   HIV-1 Ψ: packaging signal of human immunodeficiency virus type 1
   2330..2693    +  CDS            HIV-1 gag (fragment): gag protein from human immunodeficiency virus 1; gag
   2839..3072    +  misc_feature   RRE: The Rev response element (RRE) of HIV-1 allows for Rev-dependent mRNA export from the nucleus to the cytoplasm.
   3449..3549    +  CDS            Rev (fragment): human immunodeficiency virus 1 (HIV-1) Rev protein; rev; enhances nuclear export of unspliced and incompletely spliced viral mRNAs
   3599..3716    +  misc_feature   cPPT/CTS: central polypurine tract and central termination sequence of HIV-1
   3761..4208    +  promoter       hSyn promoter: human synapsin I promoter; confers neuron-specific expression (Kügler et al., 2003)
   4221..4254    +  protein_bind   lox2272: Cre-mediated recombination occurs in the 8-bp core sequence (GGATACTT). lox2272 sites are compatible with each other, but incompatible with loxP or loxN sites (Lee and Saito, 1988). Cre recombinase
   4255..4304    -  intron         β-globin intron (fragment): internally truncated intron from human β-globin
   4305..4338    +  protein_bind   loxP: Cre-mediated recombination occurs in the 8-bp core sequence (GCATACAT). Cre recombinase
   4361..4412    -  intron         SV40 intron (fragment): modified SV40 intron with splice donor and acceptor sites
   4413..5801    -  CDS            dCas9(N) (fragment): N-terminal portion of catalytically inactive Streptococcus pyogenes dCas9 carrying the D10A mutation (Zetsche et al., 2015)
   5928..5961    -  protein_bind   lox2272: Cre-mediated recombination occurs in the 8-bp core sequence (GGATACTT). lox2272 sites are compatible with each other, but incompatible with loxP or loxN sites (Lee and Saito, 1988). Cre recombinase
   5962..6011    -  intron         β-globin intron (fragment): internally truncated intron from human β-globin
   6012..6045    -  protein_bind   loxP: Cre-mediated recombination occurs in the 8-bp core sequence (GCATACAT). Cre recombinase
   6046..6096    +  intron         SV40 intron (fragment): modified SV40 intron with splice donor and acceptor sites
   6096..6309    +  CDS            dCas9(N) (fragment): N-terminal portion of catalytically inactive Streptococcus pyogenes dCas9 carrying the D10A mutation (Zetsche et al., 2015)
   6310..8808    +  CDS            Cas9(C): C-terminal portion of Streptococcus pyogenes Cas9 (Zetsche et al., 2015)
   8809..8856    +  CDS            nucleoplasmin NLS: bipartite nuclear localization signal from nucleoplasmin
   9085..9864    +  CDS            RELA (fragment): TF65_HUMAN - Also known as NFKB3. Experimental evidence at protein level: Swiss-Prot protein existence level 1. NF-kappa-B is a pleiotropic transcription factor present in almost all cell types and is the endpoint of a series of signal transduction events that are initiated by a vast array of stimuli related to many biological processes such as inflammation, immunity, differentiation, cell growth, tumorigenesis and apoptosis. NF-kappa-B is a homo- or heterodimeric complex formed by the Rel-like domain- containing proteins RELA/p65, RELB, NFKB1/p105, NFKB1/p50, REL and NFKB2/p52. The heterodime
   9883..10452   +  CDS            Rta AD: transcriptional activation domain from the human herpesvirus 4 (Epstein-Barr virus) replication and transcription activator Rta/BRLF1 (Hardwick et al., 1992; Chavez et al., 2015)
  10489..11077   +  misc_feature   WPRE: woodchuck hepatitis virus posttranscriptional regulatory element
  11128..11147   +  misc_feature   cPPT/CTS (fragment): central polypurine tract and central termination sequence of HIV-1
  11149..11382   +  LTR            3' LTR (ΔU3): self-inactivating 3' long terminal repeat (LTR) from HIV-1
  11414..11638   +  polyA_signal   bGH poly(A) signal: bovine growth hormone polyadenylation signal
  11642..11663   +  promoter       SV40 promoter (fragment): SV40 enhancer and early promoter
  11684..12112   +  rep_origin     f1 ori (sequence partly withheld): f1 bacteriophage origin of replication; arrow indicates direction of (+) strand synthesis
  12126..12455   +  promoter       SV40 promoter: SV40 enhancer and early promoter
  12503..12550   +  promoter       EM7 promoter: synthetic bacterial promoter&nbsp
  12569..12943   +  CDS            BleoR: antibiotic-binding protein; Sh ble from Streptoalloteichus hindustanus; confers resistance to bleomycin, phleomycin, and Zeocin™
  12953..13078   +  CDS            ble (fragment): BLE_KLEPN - Experimental evidence at protein level: Swiss-Prot protein existence level 1. Binding protein with a strong affinity to the bleomycin family of antibiotics. Binds to CL990; an antimitotic-antibiotic compound. From Klebsiella pneumoniae.
  13073..13194   +  polyA_signal   SV40 poly(A) signal: SV40 polyadenylation signal
  13265..13287   -  protein_bind   lac operator (fragment): The lac repressor binds to the lac operator to inhibit transcription in E. coli. This inhibition can be relieved by adding lactose or isopropyl-β-D-thiogalactopyranoside (IPTG). lac repressor encoded by lacI
  13291..13321   -  promoter       lac promoter: promoter for the E. coli lac operon
  13336..13357   -  protein_bind   CAP binding site: CAP binding activates transcription in the presence of cAMP. E. coli catabolite activator protein
  13370..13462   -  CDS            lacI (fragment): lac repressor; lacI; The lac repressor binds to the lac operator to inhibit transcription in E. coli. This inhibition can be relieved by adding lactose or isopropyl-β-D-thiogalactopyranoside (IPTG).
  13645..14233   -  rep_origin     ori: high-copy-number ColE1/pMB1/pBR322/pUC origin of replication
>Addgene plasmid #164576 | lenti SYN-SVI-DIO-dCas9-VPR | addgene full sequence | sequence record 323657 | Addgene NGS Result
TCCTTTGATCTTTTCTACGGGGTCTGACGCTCAGTGGAACGAAAACTCACGTTAAGGGATTTTGGTCATG
AGATTATCAAAAAGGATCTTCACCTAGATCCTTTTAAATTAAAAATGAAGTTTTAAATCAATCTAAAGTA
TATATGAGTAAACTTGGTCTGACAGTTACCAATGCTTAATCAGTGAGGCACCTATCTCAGCGATCTGTCT
ATTTCGTTCATCCATAGTTGCCTGACTCCCCGTCGTGTAGATAACTACGATACGGGAGGGCTTACCATCT
GGCCCCAGTGCTGCAATGATACCGCGAGACCCACGCTCACCGGCTCCAGATTTATCAGCAATAAACCAGC
CAGCCGGAAGGGCCGAGCGCAGAAGTGGTCCTGCAACTTTATCCGCCTCCATCCAGTCTATTAATTGTTG
CCGGGAAGCTAGAGTAAGTAGTTCGCCAGTTAATAGTTTGCGCAACGTTGTTGCCATTGCTACAGGCATC
GTGGTGTCACGCTCGTCGTTTGGTATGGCTTCATTCAGCTCCGGTTCCCAACGATCAAGGCGAGTTACAT
GATCCCCCATGTTGTGCAAAAAAGCGGTTAGCTCCTTCGGTCCTCCGATCGTTGTCAGAAGTAAGTTGGC
CGCAGTGTTATCACTCATGGTTATGGCAGCACTGCATAATTCTCTTACTGTCATGCCATCCGTAAGATGC
TTTTCTGTGACTGGTGAGTACTCAACCAAGTCATTCTGAGAATAGTGTATGCGGCGACCGAGTTGCTCTT
GCCCGGCGTCAATACGGGATAATACCGCGCCACATAGCAGAACTTTAAAAGTGCTCATCATTGGAAAACG
TTCTTCGGGGCGAAAACTCTCAAGGATCTTACCGCTGTTGAGATCCAGTTCGATGTAACCCACTCGTGCA
CCCAACTGATCTTCAGCATCTTTTACTTTCACCAGCGTTTCTGGGTGAGCAAAAACAGGAAGGCAAAATG
CCGCAAAAAAGGGAATAAGGGCGACACGGAAATGTTGAATACTCATACTCTTCCTTTTTCAATATTATTG
AAGCATTTATCAGGGTTATTGTCTCATGAGCGGATACATATTTGAATGTATTTAGAAAAATAAACAAATA
GGGGTTCCGCGCACATTTCCCCGAAAAGTGCCACCTGACGTCGACGGATCGGGAGATCTCCCGATCCCCT
ATGGTGCACTCTCAGTACAATCTGCTCTGATGCCGCATAGTTAAGCCAGTATCTGCTCCCTGCTTGTGTG
TTGGAGGTCGCTGAGTAGTGCGCGAGCAAAATTTAAGCTACAACAAGGCAAGGCTTGACCGACAATTGCA
TGAAGAATCTGCTTAGGGTTAGGCGTTTTGCGCTGCTTCGCGATGTACGGGCCAGATATACGCGTTGACA
TTGATTATTGACTAGTTATTAATAGTAATCAATTACGGGGTCATTAGTTCATAGCCCATATATGGAGTTC
CGCGTTACATAACTTACGGTAAATGGCCCGCCTGGCTGACCGCCCAACGACCCCCGCCCATTGACGTCAA
TAATGACGTATGTTCCCATAGTAACGCCAATAGGGACTTTCCATTGACGTCAATGGGTGGAGTATTTACG
GTAAACTGCCCACTTGGCAGTACATCAAGTGTATCATATGCCAAGTACGCCCCCTATTGACGTCAATGAC
GGTAAATGGCCCGCCTGGCATTATGCCCAGTACATGACCTTATGGGACTTTCCTACTTGGCAGTACATCT
ACGTATTAGTCATCGCTATTACCATGGTGATGCGGTTTTGGCAGTACATCAATGGGCGTGGATAGCGGTT
TGACTCACGGGGATTTCCAAGTCTCCACCCCATTGACGTCAATGGGAGTTTGTTTTGGCACCAAAATCAA
CGGGACTTTCCAAAATGTCGTAACAACTCCGCCCCATTGACGCAAATGGGCGGTAGGCGTGTACGGTGGG
AGGTCTATATAAGCAGCGCGTTTTGCCTGTACTGGGTCTCTCTGGTTAGACCAGATCTGAGCCTGGGAGC
TCTCTGGCTAACTAGGGAACCCACTGCTTAAGCCTCAATAAAGCTTGCCTTGAGTGCTTCAAGTAGTGTG
TGCCCGTCTGTTGTGTGACTCTGGTAACTAGAGATCCCTCAGACCCTTTTAGTCAGTGTGGAAAATCTCT
AGCAGTGGCGCCCGAACAGGGACTTGAAAGCGAAAGGGAAACCAGAGGAGCTCTCTCGACGCAGGACTCG
GCTTGCTGAAGCGCGCACGGCAAGAGGCGAGGGGCGGCGACTGGTGAGTACGCCAAAAATTTTGACTAGC
GGAGGCTAGAAGGAGAGAGATGGGTGCGAGAGCGTCAGTATTAAGCGGGGGAGAATTAGATCGCGATGGG
AAAAAATTCGGTTAAGGCCAGGGGGAAAGAAAAAATATAAATTAAAACATATAGTATGGGCAAGCAGGGA
GCTAGAACGATTCGCAGTTAATCCTGGCCTGTTAGAAACATCAGAAGGCTGTAGACAAATACTGGGACAG
CTACAACCATCCCTTCAGACAGGATCAGAAGAACTTAGATCATTATATAATACAGTAGCAACCCTCTATT
GTGTGCATCAAAGGATAGAGATAAAAGACACCAAGGAAGCTTTAGACAAGATAGAGGAAGAGCAAAACAA
AAGTAAGACCACCGCACAGCAAGCGGCCGCTGATCTTCAGACCTGGAGGAGGAGATATGAGGGACAATTG
GAGAAGTGAATTATATAAATATAAAGTAGTAAAAATTGAACCATTAGGAGTAGCACCCACCAAGGCAAAG
AGAAGAGTGGTGCAGAGAGAAAAAAGAGCAGTGGGAATAGGAGCTTTGTTCCTTGGGTTCTTGGGAGCAG
CAGGAAGCACTATGGGCGCAGCGTCAATGACGCTGACGGTACAGGCCAGACAATTATTGTCTGGTATAGT
GCAGCAGCAGAACAATTTGCTGAGGGCTATTGAGGCGCAACAGCATCTGTTGCAACTCACAGTCTGGGGC
ATCAAGCAGCTCCAGGCAAGAATCCTGGCTGTGGAAAGATACCTAAAGGATCAACAGCTCCTGGGGATTT
GGGGTTGCTCTGGAAAACTCATTTGCACCACTGCTGTGCCTTGGAATGCTAGTTGGAGTAATAAATCTCT
GGAACAGATTTGGAATCACACGACCTGGATGGAGTGGGACAGAGAAATTAACAATTACACAAGCTTAATA
CACTCCTTAATTGAAGAATCGCAAAACCAGCAAGAAAAGAATGAACAAGAATTATTGGAATTAGATAAAT
GGGCAAGTTTGTGGAATTGGTTTAACATAACAAATTGGCTGTGGTATATAAAATTATTCATAATGATAGT
AGGAGGCTTGGTAGGTTTAAGAATAGTTTTTGCTGTACTTTCTATAGTGAATAGAGTTAGGCAGGGATAT
TCACCATTATCGTTTCAGACCCACCTCCCAACCCCGAGGGGACCCGACAGGCCCGAAGGAATAGAAGAAG
AAGGTGGAGAGAGAGACAGAGACAGATCCATTCGATTAGTGAACGGATCGGCACTGCGTGCGCCAATTCT
GCAGACAAATGGCAGTATTCATCCACAATTTTAAAAGAAAAGGGGGGATTGGGGGGTACAGTGCAGGGGA
AAGAATAGTAGACATAATAGCAACAGACATACAAACTAAAGAATTACAAAAACAAATTACAAAAATTCAA
AATTTTCGGGTTTATTACAGGGACAGCAGAGATCCAGTTTGGTTAATTAAAGTGCAAGTGGGTTTTAGGA
CCAGGATGAGGCGGGGTGGGGGTGCCTACCTGACGACCGACCCCGACCCACTGGACAAGCACCCAACCCC
CATTCCCCAAATTGCGCATCCCCTATCAGAGAGGGGGAGGGGAAACAGGATGCGGCGAGGCGCGTGCGCA
CTGCCAGCTTCAGCACCGCGGACAGTGCCTTCGCCCCCGCCTGGCGGCGCGCGCCACCGCCGCCTCAGCA
CTGAAGGCGCGCTGACGTCACTCGCCGGTCCCCCGCAAACTCCCCTTCCCGGCCACCTTGGTCGCGTCCG
CGCCGCCGCCGGCCCAGCCGGACCGCACCACGCGAGGCGCGAGATAGGGGGGCACGGGCGCGACCATCTG
CGCTGCGGCGCCGGCGACTCAGCGCTGCCTCAGTCTGCGGTGGGCAGCGGAGGAGTCGTGTCGTGCCTGA
GAGCGCAGACCGGTGGTACCATAACTTCGTATAGGATACTTTATACGAAGTTATGCAGAATGGTAGCTGG
ATTGTAGCTGCTATTAGCAATATGAAACCTCTTAATAACTTCGTATAGCATACATTATACGAAGTTATAC
TACCCAGGCTAGCCCGGTGCCACCATCACCGGATCCGGGACCTGAAATAAAAGACAAAAAGACTAAACTT
ACCCAGGCGAATCTGCTGTTTCCCCTGGCCAGAGGGCCCACGTAGTAGGGGATGCGGAAGGTCAGGATCT
TCTCGATCTTTTCCCGGTTGTCCTTCAGGAATGGGTAAAAATCTTCCTGCCGCCGCAGAATGGCGTGCAG
CTCTCCCAGGTGGATCTGGTGGGGGATGCTGCCGTTGTCGAAGGTCCGCTGCTTCCGCAGCAGGTCCTCT
CTGTTCAGCTTCACGAGCAGTTCCTCGGTGCCGTCCATCTTTTCCAGGATGGGCTTGATGAACTTGTAGA
ACTCTTCCTGGCTGGCTCCGCCGTCAATGTAGCCGGCGTAGCCGTTCTTGCTCTGGTCGAAGAAAATCTC
TTTGTACTTCTCAGGCAGCTGCTGCCGCACGAGAGCTTTCAGCAGGGTCAGGTCCTGGTGGTGCTCGTCG
TATCTCTTGATCATAGAGGCGCTCAGGGGGGCCTTGGTGATCTCGGTGTTCACTCTCAGGATGTCGCTCA
GCAGGATGGCGTCGGACAGGTTCTTGGCGGCCAGAAACAGGTCGGCGTACTGGTCGCCGATCTGGGCCAG
CAGGTTGTCCAGGTCGTCGTCGTAGGTGTCCTTGCTCAGCTGCAGTTTGGCATCCTCGGCCAGGTCGAAG
TTGCTCTTGAAGTTGGGGGTCAGGCCCAGGCTCAGGGCAATCAGGTTGCCGAACAGGCCATTCTTCTTCT
CGCCGGGCAGCTGGGCGATCAGATTTTCCAGCCGTCTGCTCTTGCTCAGTCTGGCAGACAGGATGGCCTT
GGCGTCCACGCCGCTGGCGTTGATGGGGTTTTCCTCGAACAGCTGGTTGTAGGTCTGCACCAGCTGGATG
AACAGCTTGTCCACGTCGCTGTTGTCGGGGTTCAGGTCGCCCTCGATCAGGAAGTGGCCCCGGAACTTGA
TCATGTGGGCCAGGGCCAGATAGATCAGCCGCAGGTCGGCCTTGTCGGTGCTGTCCACCAGTTTCTTTCT
CAGGTGGTAGATGGTGGGGTACTTCTCGTGGTAGGCCACCTCGTCCACGATGTTGCCGAAGATGGGGTGC
CGCTCGTGCTTCTTATCCTCTTCCACCAGGAAGGACTCTTCCAGTCTGTGGAAGAAGCTGTCGTCCACCT
TGGCCATCTCGTTGCTGAAGATCTCTTGCAGATAGCAGATCCGGTTCTTCCGTCTGGTGTATCTTCTTCT
GGCGGTTCTCTTCAGCCGGGTGGCCTCGGCTGTTTCGCCGCTGTCGAACAGCAGGGCTCCGATCAGGTTC
TTCTTGATGCTGTGCCGGTCGGTGTTGCCCAGCACCTTGAATTTCTTGCTGGGCACCTTGTACTCGTCGG
TGATCACGGCCCAGCCCACAGAGTTGGTGCCGATGGCCAGGCCGATGCTGTACTTCTTGTCGGCTGCTGG
GACTCCGTGGATACCGACCTTCCGCTTCTTCTTTGGGGCCATCTTATCGTCATCGTCTTTGTAATCAATA
TCATGATCCTTGTAGTCTCCGTCGTGGTCCTTATAGTCCATGGTGGCATAACTTCGTATAAAGTATCCTA
TACGAAGTTATTTGCCTTAACCCAGAAATTATCACTGTTATTCTTTAGAATGGTGCAAAGAATAACTTCG
TATAATGTATGCTATACGAAGTTATGTGGTGCAAATCAAAGAACTGCTCCTCAGTGGATGTTGCCTTTAC
TTCTAGATGACCAGAAAGAGCGAGGAAACCATCACCCCCTGGAACTTCGAGGAAGTGGTGGACAAGGGCG
CTTCCGCCCAGAGCTTCATCGAGCGGATGACCAACTTCGATAAGAACCTGCCCAACGAGAAGGTGCTGCC
CAAGCACAGCCTGCTGTACGAGTACTTCACCGTGTATAACGAGCTGACCAAAGTGAAATACGTGACCGAG
GGAATGAGAAAGCCCGCCTTCCTGAGCGGCGAGCAGAAAAAGGCCATCGTGGACCTGCTGTTCAAGACCA
ACCGGAAAGTGACCGTGAAGCAGCTGAAAGAGGACTACTTCAAGAAAATCGAGTGCTTCGACTCCGTGGA
AATCTCCGGCGTGGAAGATCGGTTCAACGCCTCCCTGGGCACATACCACGATCTGCTGAAAATTATCAAG
GACAAGGACTTCCTGGACAATGAGGAAAACGAGGACATTCTGGAAGATATCGTGCTGACCCTGACACTGT
TTGAGGACAGAGAGATGATCGAGGAACGGCTGAAAACCTATGCCCACCTGTTCGACGACAAAGTGATGAA
GCAGCTGAAGCGGCGGAGATACACCGGCTGGGGCAGGCTGAGCCGGAAGCTGATCAACGGCATCCGGGAC
AAGCAGTCCGGCAAGACAATCCTGGATTTCCTGAAGTCCGACGGCTTCGCCAACAGAAACTTCATGCAGC
TGATCCACGACGACAGCCTGACCTTTAAAGAGGACATCCAGAAAGCCCAGGTGTCCGGCCAGGGCGATAG
CCTGCACGAGCACATTGCCAATCTGGCCGGCAGCCCCGCCATTAAGAAGGGCATCCTGCAGACAGTGAAG
GTGGTGGACGAGCTCGTGAAAGTGATGGGCCGGCACAAGCCCGAGAACATCGTGATCGAAATGGCCAGAG
AGAACCAGACCACCCAGAAGGGACAGAAGAACAGCCGCGAGAGAATGAAGCGGATCGAAGAGGGCATCAA
AGAGCTGGGCAGCCAGATCCTGAAAGAACACCCCGTGGAAAACACCCAGCTGCAGAACGAGAAGCTGTAC
CTGTACTACCTGCAGAATGGGCGGGATATGTACGTGGACCAGGAACTGGACATCAACCGGCTGTCCGACT
ACGATGTGGACGCTATCGTGCCTCAGAGCTTTCTGAAGGACGACTCCATCGACAACAAGGTGCTGACCAG
AAGCGACAAGAACCGGGGCAAGAGCGACAACGTGCCCTCCGAAGAGGTCGTGAAGAAGATGAAGAACTAC
TGGCGGCAGCTGCTGAACGCCAAGCTGATTACCCAGAGAAAGTTCGACAATCTGACCAAGGCCGAGAGAG
GCGGCCTGAGCGAACTGGATAAGGCCGGCTTCATCAAGAGACAGCTGGTGGAAACCCGGCAGATCACAAA
GCACGTGGCACAGATCCTGGACTCCCGGATGAACACTAAGTACGACGAGAATGACAAGCTGATCCGGGAA
GTGAAAGTGATCACCCTGAAGTCCAAGCTGGTGTCCGATTTCCGGAAGGATTTCCAGTTTTACAAAGTGC
GCGAGATCAACAACTACCACCACGCCCACGACGCCTACCTGAACGCCGTCGTGGGAACCGCCCTGATCAA
AAAGTACCCTAAGCTGGAAAGCGAGTTCGTGTACGGCGACTACAAGGTGTACGACGTGCGGAAGATGATC
GCCAAGAGCGAGCAGGAAATCGGCAAGGCTACCGCCAAGTACTTCTTCTACAGCAACATCATGAACTTTT
TCAAGACCGAGATTACCCTGGCCAACGGCGAGATCCGGAAGCGGCCTCTGATCGAGACAAACGGCGAAAC
CGGGGAGATCGTGTGGGATAAGGGCCGGGATTTTGCCACCGTGCGGAAAGTGCTGAGCATGCCCCAAGTG
AATATCGTGAAAAAGACCGAGGTGCAGACAGGCGGCTTCAGCAAAGAGTCTATCCTGCCCAAGAGGAACA
GCGATAAGCTGATCGCCAGAAAGAAGGACTGGGACCCTAAGAAGTACGGCGGCTTCGACAGCCCCACCGT
GGCCTATTCTGTGCTGGTGGTGGCCAAAGTGGAAAAGGGCAAGTCCAAGAAACTGAAGAGTGTGAAAGAG
CTGCTGGGGATCACCATCATGGAAAGAAGCAGCTTCGAGAAGAATCCCATCGACTTTCTGGAAGCCAAGG
GCTACAAAGAAGTGAAAAAGGACCTGATCATCAAGCTGCCTAAGTACTCCCTGTTCGAGCTGGAAAACGG
CCGGAAGAGAATGCTGGCCTCTGCCGGCGAACTGCAGAAGGGAAACGAACTGGCCCTGCCCTCCAAATAT
GTGAACTTCCTGTACCTGGCCAGCCACTATGAGAAGCTGAAGGGCTCCCCCGAGGATAATGAGCAGAAAC
AGCTGTTTGTGGAACAGCACAAGCACTACCTGGACGAGATCATCGAGCAGATCAGCGAGTTCTCCAAGAG
AGTGATCCTGGCCGACGCTAATCTGGACAAAGTGCTGTCCGCCTACAACAAGCACCGGGATAAGCCCATC
AGAGAGCAGGCCGAGAATATCATCCACCTGTTTACCCTGACCAATCTGGGAGCCCCTGCCGCCTTCAAGT
ACTTTGACACCACCATCGACCGGAAGAGGTACACCAGCACCAAAGAGGTGCTGGACGCCACCCTGATCCA
CCAGAGCATCACCGGCCTGTACGAGACACGGATCGACCTGTCTCAGCTGGGAGGCGACAAAAGGCCGGCG
GCCACGAAAAAGGCCGGACAGGCCAAAAAGAAAAAGCTCGAGGGCGGAGGCGGGAGCGGATCCGACGCAT
TGGACGATTTTGATCTGGATATGCTGGGAAGTGACGCCCTCGATGATTTTGACCTTGACATGCTTGGTTC
GGATGCCCTTGATGACTTTGACCTCGACATGCTCGGCAGTGACGCCCTTGATGATTTCGACCTGGACATG
CTGATTAACTCTAGAAGTTCCGGATCTCCGAAAAAGAAACGCAAAGTTGGTAGCCAGTACCTGCCCGACA
CCGACGACCGGCACCGGATCGAGGAAAAGCGGAAGCGGACCTACGAGACATTCAAGAGCATCATGAAGAA
GTCCCCCTTCAGCGGCCCCACCGACCCTAGACCTCCACCTAGAAGAATCGCCGTGCCCAGCAGATCCAGC
GCCAGCGTGCCAAAACCTGCCCCCCAGCCTTACCCCTTCACCAGCAGCCTGAGCACCATCAACTACGACG
AGTTCCCTACCATGGTGTTCCCCAGCGGCCAGATCTCTCAGGCCTCTGCTCTGGCTCCAGCCCCTCCTCA
GGTGCTGCCTCAGGCTCCTGCTCCTGCACCAGCTCCAGCCATGGTGTCTGCACTGGCTCAGGCACCAGCA
CCCGTGCCTGTGCTGGCTCCTGGACCTCCACAGGCTGTGGCTCCACCAGCCCCTAAACCTACACAGGCCG
GCGAGGGCACACTGTCTGAAGCTCTGCTGCAGCTGCAGTTCGACGACGAGGATCTGGGAGCCCTGCTGGG
AAACAGCACCGATCCTGCCGTGTTCACCGACCTGGCCAGCGTGGACAACAGCGAGTTCCAGCAGCTGCTG
AACCAGGGCATCCCTGTGGCCCCTCACACCACCGAGCCCATGCTGATGGAATACCCCGAGGCCATCACCC
GGCTCGTGACAGGCGCTCAGAGGCCTCCTGATCCAGCTCCTGCCCCTCTGGGAGCACCAGGCCTGCCTAA
TGGACTGCTGTCTGGCGACGAGGACTTCAGCTCTATCGCCGATATGGATTTCTCAGCCTTGCTGGGCTCT
GGCAGCGGCAGCCGGGATTCCAGGGAAGGGATGTTTTTGCCGAAGCCTGAGGCCGGCTCCGCTATTAGTG
ACGTGTTTGAGGGCCGCGAGGTGTGCCAGCCAAAACGAATCCGGCCATTTCATCCTCCAGGAAGTCCATG
GGCCAACCGCCCACTCCCCGCCAGCCTCGCACCAACACCAACCGGTCCAGTACATGAGCCAGTCGGGTCA
CTGACCCCGGCACCAGTCCCTCAGCCACTGGATCCAGCGCCCGCAGTGACTCCCGAGGCCAGTCACCTGT
TGGAGGATCCCGATGAAGAGACGAGCCAGGCTGTCAAAGCCCTTCGGGAGATGGCCGATACTGTGATTCC
CCAGAAGGAAGAGGCTGCAATCTGTGGCCAAATGGACCTTTCCCATCCGCCCCCAAGGGGCCATCTGGAT
GAGCTGACAACCACACTTGAGTCCATGACCGAGGATCTGAACCTGGACTCACCCCTGACCCCGGAATTGA
ACGAGATTCTGGATACCTTCCTGAACGACGAGTGCCTCTTGCATGCCATGCATATCAGCACAGGACTGTC
CATCTTCGACACATCTCTGTTTTGAGAATTCAATTCTAACTAGACGCGTTAAGTCGACAATCAACCTCTG
GATTACAAAATTTGTGAAAGATTGACTGGTATTCTTAACTATGTTGCTCCTTTTACGCTATGTGGATACG
CTGCTTTAATGCCTTTGTATCATGCTATTGCTTCCCGTATGGCTTTCATTTTCTCCTCCTTGTATAAATC
CTGGTTGCTGTCTCTTTATGAGGAGTTGTGGCCCGTTGTCAGGCAACGTGGCGTGGTGTGCACTGTGTTT
GCTGACGCAACCCCCACTGGTTGGGGCATTGCCACCACCTGTCAGCTCCTTTCCGGGACTTTCGCTTTCC
CCCTCCCTATTGCCACGGCGGAACTCATCGCCGCCTGCCTTGCCCGCTGCTGGACAGGGGCTCGGCTGTT
GGGCACTGACAATTCCGTGGTGTTGTCGGGGAAATCATCGTCCTTTCCTTGGCTGCTCGCCTGTGTTGCC
ACCTGGATTCTGCGCGGGACGTCCTTCTGCTACGTCCCTTCGGCCCTCAATCCAGCGGACCTTCCTTCCC
GCGGCCTGCTGCCGGCTCTGCGGCCTCTTCCGCGTCTTCGCCTTCGCCCTCAGACGAGTCGGATCTCCCT
TTGGGCCGCCTCCCCGCGTCGACTTTAAGACCAATGACTTACAAGGCAGCTGTAGATCTTAGCCACTTTT
TAAAAGAAAAGGGGGGACTGGAAGGGCTAATTCACTCCCAACGAAGACAAGATCTGCTTTTTGCTTGTAC
TGGGTCTCTCTGGTTAGACCAGATCTGAGCCTGGGAGCTCTCTGGCTAACTAGGGAACCCACTGCTTAAG
CCTCAATAAAGCTTGCCTTGAGTGCTTCAAGTAGTGTGTGCCCGTCTGTTGTGTGACTCTGGTAACTAGA
GATCCCTCAGACCCTTTTAGTCAGTGTGGAAAATCTCTAGCAGGGCCCGTTTAAACCCGCTGATCAGCCT
CGACTGTGCCTTCTAGTTGCCAGCCATCTGTTGTTTGCCCCTCCCCCGTGCCTTCCTTGACCCTGGAAGG
TGCCACTCCCACTGTCCTTTCCTAATAAAATGAGGAAATTGCATCGCATTGTCTGAGTAGGTGTCATTCT
ATTCTGGGGGGTGGGGTGGGGCAGGACAGCAAGGGGGAGGATTGGGAAGACAATAGCAGGCATGCTGGGG
ATGCGGTGGGCTCTATGGCTTCTGAGGCGGAAAGAACCAGCTGGGGCTCTAGGGGGTATCCCC
[124 nt withheld, positions 11684-11807]
C
[91 nt withheld, positions 11809-11899]
A
[49 nt withheld, positions 11901-11949]
CCTTTGACGTTGGAGTCCACGTTCTTT
[37 nt withheld, positions 11977-12013]
ACCCTATCTCGGTCTATTCTTTTGATTTATAAGGGATTTTGCCGATTTCGGCCTATTGGTTAAAAAATGA
GCTGATTTAACAAAAATTTAACGCGAATTAATTCTGTGGAATGTGTGTCAGTTAGGGTGTGGAAAGTCCC
CAGGCTCCCCAGCAGGCAGAAGTATGCAAAGCATGCATCTCAATTAGTCAGCAACCAGGTGTGGAAAGTC
CCCAGGCTCCCCAGCAGGCAGAAGTATGCAAAGCATGCATCTCAATTAGTCAGCAACCATAGTCCCGCCC
CTAACTCCGCCCATCCCGCCCCTAACTCCGCCCAGTTCCGCCCATTCTCCGCCCCATGGCTGACTAATTT
TTTTTATTTATGCAGAGGCCGAGGCCGCCTCTGCCTCTGAGCTATTCCAGAAGTAGTGAGGAGGCTTTTT
TGGAGGCCTAGGCTTTTGCAAAAAGCTCCCGGGAGCTTGTATATCCATTTTCGGATCTGATCAGCACGTG
TTGACAATTAATCATCGGCATAGTATATCGGCATAGTATAATACGACAAGGTGAGGAACTAAACCATGGC
CAAGTTGACCAGTGCCGTTCCGGTGCTCACCGCGCGCGACGTCGCCGGAGCGGTCGAGTTCTGGACCGAC
CGGCTCGGGTTCTCCCGGGACTTCGTGGAGGACGACTTCGCCGGTGTGGTCCGGGACGACGTGACCCTGT
TCATCAGCGCGGTCCAGGACCAGGTGGTGCCGGACAACACCCTGGCCTGGGTGTGGGTGCGCGGCCTGGA
CGAGCTGTACGCCGAGTGGTCGGAGGTCGTGTCCACGAACTTCCGGGACGCCTCCGGGCCGGCCATGACC
GAGATCGGCGAGCAGCCGTGGGGGCGGGAGTTCGCCCTGCGCGACCCGGCCGGCAACTGCGTGCACTTCG
TGGCCGAGGAGCAGGACTGACACGTGCTACGAGATTTCGATTCCACCGCCGCCTTCTATGAAAGGTTGGG
CTTCGGAATCGTTTTCCGGGACGCCGGCTGGATGATCCTCCAGCGCGGGGATCTCATGCTGGAGTTCTTC
GCCCACCCCAACTTGTTTATTGCAGCTTATAATGGTTACAAATAAAGCAATAGCATCACAAATTTCACAA
ATAAAGCATTTTTTTCACTGCATTCTAGTTGTGGTTTGTCCAAACTCATCAATGTATCTTATCATGTCTG
TATACCGTCGACCTCTAGCTAGAGCTTGGCGTAATCATGGTCATAGCTGTTTCCTGTGTGAAATTGTTAT
CCGCTCACAATTCCACACAACATACGAGCCGGAAGCATAAAGTGTAAAGCCTGGGGTGCCTAATGAGTGA
GCTAACTCACATTAATTGCGTTGCGCTCACTGCCCGCTTTCCAGTCGGGAAACCTGTCGTGCCAGCTGCA
TTAATGAATCGGCCAACGCGCGGGGAGAGGCGGTTTGCGTATTGGGCGCTCTTCCGCTTCCTCGCTCACT
GACTCGCTGCGCTCGGTCGTTCGGCTGCGGCGAGCGGTATCAGCTCACTCAAAGGCGGTAATACGGTTAT
CCACAGAATCAGGGGATAACGCAGGAAAGAACATGTGAGCAAAAGGCCAGCAAAAGGCCAGGAACCGTAA
AAAGGCCGCGTTGCTGGCGTTTTTCCATAGGCTCCGCCCCCCTGACGAGCATCACAAAAATCGACGCTCA
AGTCAGAGGTGGCGAAACCCGACAGGACTATAAAGATACCAGGCGTTTCCCCCTGGAAGCTCCCTCGTGC
GCTCTCCTGTTCCGACCCTGCCGCTTACCGGATACCTGTCCGCCTTTCTCCCTTCGGGAAGCGTGGCGCT
TTCTCATAGCTCACGCTGTAGGTATCTCAGTTCGGTGTAGGTCGTTCGCTCCAAGCTGGGCTGTGTGCAC
GAACCCCCCGTTCAGCCCGACCGCTGCGCCTTATCCGGTAACTATCGTCTTGAGTCCAACCCGGTAAGAC
ACGACTTATCGCCACTGGCAGCAGCCACTGGTAACAGGATTAGCAGAGCGAGGTATGTAGGCGGTGCTAC
AGAGTTCTTGAAGTGGTGGCCTAACTACGGCTACACTAGAAGAACAGTATTTGGTATCTGCGCTCTGCTG
AAGCCAGTTACCTTCGGAAAAAGAGTTGGTAGCTCTTGATCCGGCAAACAAACCACCGCTGGTAGCGGTG
GTTTTTTTGTTTGCAAGCAGCAGATTACGCGCAGAAAAAAAGGATCTCAAGAAGA
